>Addgene plasmid #68573 | pMpGWB119 | depositor full sequence | sequence record 121814 | pMpGWB119 sequence 12106 bps
TTTCACGCCCTTTTAAATATCCGATTATTCTAATAAACGCTCTTTTCTCTTAGGTTTACCCGCCAATATA
TCCTGTCAAACACTGATAGTTTAAACTGAAGGCGGGAAACGACAATCTGATCCAAGCTCAAGCTGCTCTA
GCATTCGCCATTCAGGCTGCGCAACTGTTGGGAAGGGCGATCGGTGCGGGCCTCTTCGCTATTACGCCAG
CTGGCGAAAGGGGGATGTGCTGCAAGGCGATTAAGTTGGGTAACGCCAGGGTTTTCCCAGTCACGACGTT
GTAAAACGACGGCCAGTGCCAAGCTTGCATGCCTGCAGGTCCCCAGATTAGCCTTTTCAATTTCAGAAAG
AATGCTAACCCACAGATGGTTAGAGAGGCTTACGCAGCAGGTCTCATCAAGACGATCTACCCGAGCAATA
ATCTCCAGGAAATCAAATACCTTCCCAAGAAGGTTAAAGATGCAGTCAAAAGATTCAGGACTAACTGCAT
CAAGAACACAGAGAAAGATATATTTCTCAAGATCAGAAGTACTATTCCAGTATGGACGATTCAAGGCTTG
CTTCACAAACCAAGGCAAGTAATAGAGATTGGAGTCTCTAAAAAGGTAGTTCCCACTGAATCAAAGGCCA
TGGAGTCAAAGATTCAAATAGAGGACCTAACAGAACTCGCCGTAAAGACTGGCGAACAGTTCATACAGAG
TCTCTTACGACTCAATGACAAGAAGAAAATCTTCGTCAACATGGTGGAGCACGACACACTTGTCTACTCC
AAAAATATCAAAGATACAGTCTCAGAAGACCAAAGGGCAATTGAGACTTTTCAACAAAGGGTAATATCCG
GAAACCTCCTCGGATTCCATTGCCCAGCTATCTGTCACTTTATTGTGAAGATAGTGGAAAAGGAAGGTGG
CTCCTACAAATGCCATCATTGCGATAAAGGAAAGGCCATCGTTGAAGATGCCTCTGCCGACAGTGGTCCC
AAAGATGGACCCCCACCCACGAGGAGCATCGTGGAAAAAGAAGACGTTCCAACCACGTCTTCAAAGCAAG
TGGATTGATGTGATATCTCCACTGACGTAAGGGATGACGCACAATCCCACTATCCTTCGCAAGACCCTTC
CTCTATATAAGGAAGTTCATTTCATTTGGAGAGAACACGGGGGACTCTAGAGTTATCAACAAGTTTGTAC
AAAAAAGCTGAACGAGAAACGTAAAATGATATAAATATCAATATATTAAATTAGATTTTGCATAAAAAAC
AGACTACATAATACTGTAAAACACAACATATCCAGTCACTATGGCGGCCCCTCGAGGGGCCGCATTAGGC
ACCCCAGGCTTTACACTTTATGCTTCCGGCTCGTATAATGTGTGGATTTTGAGTTAGGATCCGTCGAGAT
TTTCAGGAGCTAAGGAAGCTAAAATGGAGAAAAAAATCACTGGATATACCACCGTTGATATATCCCAATG
GCATCGTAAAGAACATTTTGAGGCATTTCAGTCAGTTGCTCAATGTACCTATAACCAGACCGTTCAGCTG
GATATTACGGCCTTTTTAAAGACCGTAAAGAAAAATAAGCACAAGTTTTATCCGGCCTTTATTCACATTC
TTGCCCGCCTGATGAATGCTCATCCGGAATTCCGTATGGCAATGAAAGACGGTGAGCTGGTGATATGGGA
TAGTGTTCACCCTTGTTACACCGTTTTCCATGAGCAAACTGAAACGTTTTCATCGCTCTGGAGTGAATAC
CACGACGATTTCCGGCAGTTTCTACACATATATTCGCAAGATGTGGCGTGTTACGGTGAAAACCTGGCCT
ATTTCCCTAAAGGGTTTATTGAGAATATGTTTTTCGTCTCAGCCAATCCCTGGGTGAGTTTCACCAGTTT
TGATTTAAACGTGGCCAATATGGACAACTTCTTCGCCCCCGTTTTCACCATGGGCAAATATTATACGCAA
GGCGACAAGGTGCTGATGCCGCTGGCGATTCAGGTTCATCATGCCGTTTGTGATGGCTTCCATGTCGGCA
GAATGCTTAATGAATTACAACAGTACTGCGATGAGTGGCAGGGCGGGGCGTAAAGATCTGGATCCGGCTT
ACTAAAAGCCAGATAACAGTATGCGTATTTGCGCGCTGATTTTTGCGGTATAAGAATATATACTGATATG
TATACCCGAAGTATGTCAAAAAGAGGTATGCTATGAAGCAGCGTATTACAGTGACAGTTGACAGCGACAG
CTATCAGTTGCTCAAGGCATATATGATGTCAATATCTCCGGTCTGGTAAGCACAACCATGCAGAATGAAG
CCCGTCGTCTGCGTGCCGAACGCTGGAAAGCGGAAAATCAGGAAGGGATGGCTGAGGTCGCCCGGTTTAT
TGAAATGAACGGCTCTTTTGCTGACGAGAACAGGGGCTGGTGAAATGCAGTTTAAGGTTTACACCTATAA
AAGAGAGAGCCGTTATCGTCTGTTTGTGGATGTACAGAGTGATATTATTGACACGCCCGGGCGACGGATG
GTGATCCCCCTGGCCAGTGCACGTCTGCTGTCAGATAAAGTCCCCCGTGAACTTTACCCGGTGGTGCATA
TCGGGGATGAAAGCTGGCGCATGATGACCACCGATATGGCCAGTGTGCCGGTCTCCGTTATCGGGGAAGA
AGTGGCTGATCTCAGCCACCGCGAAAATGACATCAAAAACGCCATTAACCTGATGTTCTGGGGAATATAA
ATGTCAGGCTCCCTTATACACAGCCAGTCTGCAGGTCGACCATAGTGACTGGATATGTTGTGTTTTACAG
TATTATGTAGTCTGTTTTTTATGCAAAATCTAATTTAATATATTGATATTTATATCATTTTACGTTTCTC
GTTCAGCTTTCTTGTACAAAGTGGTTGATAACAGCTTGGATTTGGATTTGGAGTTGCGCTTGGGATTCGC
CTAGGCTTAGAGCTCGAATTTCCCCGATCGTTCAAACATTTGGCAATAAAGTTTCTTAAGATTGAATCCT
GTTGCCGGTCTTGCGATGATTATCATATAATTTCTGTTGAATTACGTTAAGCATGTAATAATTAACATGT
AATGCATGACGTTATTTATGAGATGGGTTTTTATGATTAGAGTCCCGCAATTATACATTTAATACGCGAT
AGAAAACAAAATATAGCGCGCAAACTAGGATAAATTATCGCGCGCGGTGTCATCTATGTTACTAGATCGG
GAATTGGTTCCGGAACCAATTCGTAATCATGGTCATAGCTGTTTCCTGTGTGAAATTGTTATCCGCTCAC
AATTCCACACAACATACGAGCCGGAAGCATAAAGTGTAAAGCCTGGGGTGCCTAATGAGTGAGCTAACTC
ACATTAGGCTGAATTAGGCGCGCCTATTTCTGAATTCAACACATTGCGGACGTTTTTAATGTACTGAATT
AACGCCGAATTAATTCGGGGGATCTGGATTTTAGTACTGGATTTTGGTTTTAGGAATTAGAAATTTTATT
GATAGAAGTATTTTACAAATACAAATACATACTAAGGGTTTCTTATATGCTCAACACATGAGCGAAACCC
TATAGGAACCCTAATTCCCTTATCTGGGAACTACTCACACATTATTATGGAGAAACTCGAGCTTGTCGAT
CGACAGATCCCGGTCGGCATCTACTCTATTTCTTTGCCCTCGGACGAGTGCTGGGGCGTCGGTTTCCACT
ATCGGCGAGTACTTCTACACAGCCATCGGTCCAGACGGCCGCGCTTCTGCGGGCGATTTGTGTACGCCCG
ACAGTCCCGGCTCCGGATCGGACGATTGCGTCGCATCGACCCTGCGCCCAAGCTGCATCATCGAAATTGC
CGTCAACCAAGCTCTGATAGAGTTGGTCAAGACCAATGCGGAGCATATACGCCCGGAGTCGTGGCGATCC
TGCAAGCTCCGGATGCCTCCGCTCGAAGTAGCGCGTCTGCTGCTCCATACAAGCCAACCACGGCCTCCAG
AAGAAGATGTTGGCGACCTCGTATTGGGAATCCCCGAACATCGCCTCGCTCCAGTCAATGACCGCTGTTA
TGCGGCCATTGTCCGTCAGGACATTGTTGGAGCCGAAATCCGCGTGCACGAGGTGCCGGACTTCGGGGCA
GTCCTCGGCCCAAAGCATCAGCTCATCGAGAGCCTGCGCGACGGACGCACTGACGGTGTCGTCCATCACA
GTTTGCCAGTGATACACATGGGGATCAGCAATCGCGCATATGAAATCACGCCATGTAGTGTATTGACCGA
TTCCTTGCGGTCCGAATGGGCCGAACCCGCTCGTCTGGCTAAGATCGGCCGCAGCGATCGCATCCATAGC
CTCCGCGACCGGTTGTAGAACAGCGGGCAGTTCGGTTTCAGGCAGGTCTTGCAACGTGACACCCTGTGAA
CGGCGGGAGATGCAATAGGTCAGGCTCTCGCTAAACTCCCCAATGTCAAGCACTTCCGGAATCGGGAGCG
CGGCCGATGCAAAGTGCCGATAAACATAACGATCTTTGTAGAAACCATCGGCGCAGCTATTTACCCGCAG
GACATATCCACGCCCTCCTACATCGAAGCTGAAAGCACGAGATTCTTCGCCCTCCGAGAGCTGCATCAGG
TCGGAGACGCTGTCGAACTTTTCGATCAGAAACTTCTCGACAGACGTCGCGGTGAGTTCAGGCTTTTTCA
TATCTCATTGCCCCCCGGATCTGCGAAAGCTCGAGAGAGATAGATTTGTAGAGAGAGACTGGTGATTTCA
GCGTGTCCTCTCCAAATGAAATGAACTTCCTTATATAGAGGAAGGTCTTGCGAAGGATAGTGGGATTGTG
CGTCATCCCTTACGTCAGTGGAGATATCACATCAATCCACTTGCTTTGAAGACGTGGTTGGAACGTCTTC
TTTTTCCACGATGCTCCTCGTGGGTGGGGGTCCATCTTTGGGACCACTGTCGGCAGAGGCATCTTGAACG
ATAGCCTTTCCTTTATCGCAATGATGGCATTTGTAGGTGCCACCTTCCTTTTCTACTGTCCTTTTGATGA
AGTGACAGATAGCTGGGCAATGGAATCCGAGGAGGTTTCCCGATATTACCCTTTGTTGAAAAGTCTCAAT
AGCCCTTTGGTCTTCTGAGACTGTATCTTTGATATTCTTGGAGTAGACGAGAGTGTCGTGCTCCACCATG
TTCACATCAATCCACTTGCTTTGAAGACGTGGTTGGAACGTCTTCTTTTTCCACGATGCTCCTCGTGGGT
GGGGGTCCATCTTTGGGACCACTGTCGGCAGAGGCATCTTGAACGATAGCCTTTCCTTTATCGCAATGAT
GGCATTTGTAGGTGCCACCTTCCTTTTCTACTGTCCTTTTGATGAAGTGACAGATAGCTGGGCAATGGAA
TCCGAGGAGGTTTCCCGATATTACCCTTTGTTGAAAAGTCTCAATAGCCCTTTGGTCTTCTGAGACTGTA
TCTTTGATATTCTTGGAGTAGACGAGAGTGTCGTGCTCCACCATGTTGGCAAGCTGCTCTAGCCAATACG
CAAACCGAATTCAGAAATAAATTCAGCCTAATTCGGCGTTAATTCAGTACATTAAAAACGTCCGCAATGT
GTTATTAAGTTGTCTAAGCGTCAATTTGTTTACACCACAATATATCCTGCCACCAGCCAGCCAACAGCTC
CCCGACCGGCAGCTCGGCACAAAATCACCACTCGATACAGGCAGCCCATCAGTCCGGGACGGCGTCAGCG
GGAGAGCCGTTGTAAGGCGGCAGACTTTGCTCATGTTACCGATGCTATTCGGAAGAACGGCAACTAAGCT
GCCGGGTTTGAAACACGGATGATCTCGCGGAGGGTAGCATGTTGATTGTAACGATGACAGAGCGTTGCTG
CCTGTGATCAATTCGGGCACGAACCCAGTGGACATAAGCCTGTTCGGTTCGTAAGCTGTAATGCAAGTAG
CGTATGCGCTCACGCAACTGGTCCAGAACCTTGACCGAACGCAGCGGTGGTAACGGCGCAGTGGCGGTTT
TCATGGCTTGTTATGACTGTTTTTTTGGGGTACAGTCTATGCCTCGGGCATCCAAGCAGCAAGCGCGTTA
CGCCGTGGGTCGATGTTTGATGTTATGGAGCAGCAACGATGTTACGCAGCAGGGCAGTCGCCCTAAAACA
AAGTTAAACATCATGGGGGAAGCGGTGATCGCCGAAGTATCGACTCAACTATCAGAGGTAGTTGGCGTCA
TCGAGCGCCATCTCGAACCGACGTTGCTGGCCGTACATTTGTACGGCTCCGCAGTGGATGGCGGCCTGAA
GCCACACAGTGATATTGATTTGCTGGTTACGGTGACCGTAAGGCTTGATGAAACAACGCGGCGAGCTTTG
ATCAACGACCTTTTGGAAACTTCGGCTTCCCCTGGAGAGAGCGAGATTCTCCGCGCTGTAGAAGTCACCA
TTGTTGTGCACGACGACATCATTCCGTGGCGTTATCCAGCTAAGCGCGAACTGCAATTTGGAGAATGGCA
GCGCAATGACATTCTTGCAGGTATCTTCGAGCCAGCCACGATCGACATTGATCTGGCTATCTTGCTGACA
AAAGCAAGAGAACATAGCGTTGCCTTGGTAGGTCCAGCGGCGGAGGAACTCTTTGATCCGGTTCCTGAAC
AGGATCTATTTGAGGCGCTAAATGAAACCTTAACGCTATGGAACTCGCCGCCCGACTGGGCTGGCGATGA
GCGAAATGTAGTGCTTACGTTGTCCCGCATTTGGTACAGCGCAGTAACCGGCAAAATCGCGCCGAAGGAT
GTCGCTGCCGACTGGGCAATGGAGCGCCTGCCGGCCCAGTATCAGCCCGTCATACTTGAAGCTAGACAGG
CTTATCTTGGACAAGAAGAAGATCGCTTGGCCTCGCGCGCAGATCAGTTGGAAGAATTTGTCCACTACGT
GAAAGGCGAGATCACCAAGGTAGTCGGCAAATAATGTCTAGCTAGAAATTCGTTCAAGCCGACGCCGCTT
CGCGGCGCGGCTTAACTCAAGCGTTAGATGCACTAAGCACATAATTGCTCACAGCCAAACTATCAGGTCA
AGTCTGCTTTTATTATTTTTAAGCGTGCATAATAAGCCCTACACAAATTGGGAGATATATCATGCATGAC
CAAAATCCCTTAACGTGAGTTTTCGTTCCACTGAGCGTCAGACCCCGTAGAAAAGATCAAAGGATCTTCT
TGAGATCCTTTTTTTCTGCGCGTAATCTGCTGCTTGCAAACAAAAAAACCACCGCTACCAGCGGTGGTTT
GTTTGCCGGATCAAGAGCTACCAACTCTTTTTCCGAAGGTAACTGGCTTCAGCAGAGCGCAGATACCAAA
TACTGTCCTTCTAGTGTAGCCGTAGTTAGGCCACCACTTCAAGAACTCTGTAGCACCGCCTACATACCTC
GCTCTGCTAATCCTGTTACCAGTGGCTGCTGCCAGTGGCGATAAGTCGTGTCTTACCGGGTTGGACTCAA
GACGATAGTTACCGGATAAGGCGCAGCGGTCGGGCTGAACGGGGGGTTCGTGCACACAGCCCAGCTTGGA
GCGAACGACCTACACCGAACTGAGATACCTACAGCGTGAGCTATGAGAAAGCGCCACGCTTCCCGAAGGG
AGAAAGGCGGACAGGTATCCGGTAAGCGGCAGGGTCGGAACAGGAGAGCGCACGAGGGAGCTTCCAGGGG
GAAACGCCTGGTATCTTTATAGTCCTGTCGGGTTTCGCCACCTCTGACTTGAGCGTCGATTTTTGTGATG
CTCGTCAGGGGGGCGGAGCCTATGGAAAAACGCCAGCAACGCGGCCTTTTTACGGTTCCTGGCCTTTTGC
TGGCCTTTTGCTCACATGTTCTTTCCTGCGTTATCCCCTGATTCTGTGGATAACCGTATTACCGCCTTTG
AGTGAGCTGATACCGCTCGCCGCAGCCGAACGACCGAGCGCAGCGAGTCAGTGAGCGAGGAAGCGGAAGA
GCGCCTGATGCGGTATTTTCTCCTTACGCATCTGTGCGGTATTTCACACCGCATATGGTGCACTCTCAGT
ACAATCTGCTCTGATGCCGCATAGTTAAGCCAGTATACACTCCGCTATCGCTACGTGACTGGGTCATGGC
TGCGCCCCGACACCCGCCAACACCCGCTGACGCGCCCTGACGGGCTTGTCTGCTCCCGGCATCCGCTTAC
AGACAAGCTGTGACCGTCTCCGGGAGCTGCATGTGTCAGAGGTTTTCACCGTCATCACCGAAACGCGCGA
GGCAGGGTGCCTTGATGTGGGCGCCGGCGGTCGAGTGGCGACGGCGCGGCTTGTCCGCGCCCTGGTAGAT
TGCCTGGCCGTAGGCCAGCCATTTTTGAGCGGCCAGCGGCCGCGATAGGCCGACGCGAAGCGGCGGGGCG
TAGGGAGCGCAGCGACCGAAGGGTAGGCGCTTTTTGCAGCTCTTCGGCTGTGCGCTGGCCAGACAGTTAT
GCACAGGCCAGGCGGGTTTTAAGAGTTTTAATAAGTTTTAAAGAGTTTTAGGCGGAAAAATCGCCTTTTT
TCTCTTTTATATCAGTCACTTACATGTGTGACCGGTTCCCAATGTACGGCTTTGGGTTCCCAATGTACGG
GTTCCGGTTCCCAATGTACGGCTTTGGGTTCCCAATGTACGTGCTATCCACAGGAAAGAGACCTTTTCGA
CCTTTTTCCCCTGCTAGGGCAATTTGCCCTAGCATCTGCTCCGTACATTAGGAACCGGCGGATGCTTCGC
CCTCGATCAGGTTGCGGTAGCGCATGACTAGGATCGGGCCAGCCTGCCCCGCCTCCTCCTTCAAATCGTA
CTCCGGCAGGTCATTTGACCCGATCAGCTTGCGCACGGTGAAACAGAACTTCTTGAACTCTCCGGCGCTG
CCACTGCGTTCGTAGATCGTCTTGAACAACCATCTGGCTTCTGCCTTGCCTGCGGCGCGGCGTGCCAGGC
GGTAGAGAAAACGGCCGATGCCGGGATCGATCAAAAAGTAATCGGGGTGAACCGTCAGCACGTCCGGGTT
CTTGCCTTCTGTGATCTCGCGGTACATCCAATCAGCTAGCTCGATCTCGATGTACTCCGGCCGCCCGGTT
TCGCTCTTTACGATCTTGTAGCGGCTAATCAAGGCTTCACCCTCGGATACCGTCACCAGGCGGCCGTTCT
TGGCCTTCTTCGTACGCTGCATGGCAACGTGCGTGGTGTTTAACCGAATGCAGGTTTCTACCAGGTCGTC
TTTCTGCTTTCCGCCATCGGCTCGCCGGCAGAACTTGAGTACGTCCGCAACGTGTGGACGGAACACGCGG
CCGGGCTTGTCTCCCTTCCCTTCCCGGTATCGGTTCATGGATTCGGTTAGATGGGAAACCGCCATCAGTA
CCAGGTCGTAATCCCACACACTGGCCATGCCGGCCGGCCCTGCGGAAACCTCTACGTGCCCGTCTGGAAG
CTCGTAGCGGATCACCTCGCCAGCTCGTCGGTCACGCTTCGACAGACGGAAAACGGCCACGTCCATGATG
CTGCGACTATCGCGGGTGCCCACGTCATAGAGCATCGGAACGAAAAAATCTGGTTGCTCGTCGCCCTTGG
GCGGCTTCCTAATCGACGGCGCACCGGCTGCCGGCGGTTGCCGGGATTCTTTGCGGATTCGATCAGCGGC
CGCTTGCCACGATTCACCGGGGCGTGCTTCTGCCTCGATGCGTTGCCGCTGGGCGGCCTGCGCGGCCTTC
AACTTCTCCACCAGGTCATCACCCAGCGCCGCGCCGATTTGTACCGGGCCGGATGGTTTGCGACCGCTCA
CGCCGATTCCTCGGGCTTGGGGGTTCCAGTGCCATTGCAGGGCCGGCAGACAACCCAGCCGCTTACGCCT
GGCCAACCGCCCGTTCCTCCACACATGGGGCATTCCACGGCGTCGGTGCCTGGTTGTTCTTGATTTTCCA
TGCCGCCTCCTTTAGCCGCTAAAATTCATCTACTCATTTATTCATTTGCTCATTTACTCTGGTAGCTGCG
CGATGTATTCAGATAGCAGCTCGGTAATGGTCTTGCCTTGGCGTACCGCGTACATCTTCAGCTTGGTGTG
ATCCTCCGCCGGCAACTGAAAGTTGACCCGCTTCATGGCTGGCGTGTCTGCCAGGCTGGCCAACGTTGCA
GCCTTGCTGCTGCGTGCGCTCGGACGGCCGGCACTTAGCGTGTTTGTGCTTTTGCTCATTTTCTCTTTAC
CTCATTAACTCAAATGAGTTTTGATTTAATTTCAGCGGCCAGCGCCTGGACCTCGCGGGCAGCGTCGCCC
TCGGGTTCTGATTCAAGAACGGTTGTGCCGGCGGCGGCAGTGCCTGGGTAGCTCACGCGCTGCGTGATAC
GGGACTCAAGAATGGGCAGCTCGTACCCGGCCAGCGCCTCGGCAACCTCACCGCCGATGCGCGTGCCTTT
GATCGCCCGCGACACGACAAAGGCCGCTTGTAGCCTTCCATCCGTGACCTCAATGCGCTGCTTAACCAGC
TCCACCAGGTCGGCGGTGGCCCATATGTCGTAAGGGCTTGGCTGCACCGGAATCAGCACGAAGTCGGCTG
CCTTGATCGCGGACACAGCCAAGTCCGCCGCCTGGGGCGCTCCGTCGATCACTACGAAGTCGCGCCGGCC
GATGGCCTTCACGTCGCGGTCAATCGTCGGGCGGTCGATGCCGACAACGGTTAGCGGTTGATCTTCCCGC
ACGGCCGCCCAATCGCGGGCACTGCCCTGGGGATCGGAATCGACTAACAGAACATCGGCCCCGGCGAGTT
GCAGGGCGCGGGCTAGATGGGTTGCGATGGTCGTCTTGCCTGACCCGCCTTTCTGGTTAAGTACAGCGAT
AACCTTCATGCGTTCCCCTTGCGTATTTGTTTATTTACTCATCGCATCATATACGCAGCGACCGCATGAC
GCAAGCTGTTTTACTCAAATACACATCACCTTTTTAGACGGCGGCGCTCGGTTTCTTCAGCGGCCAAGCT
GGCCGGCCAGGCCGCCAGCTTGGCATCAGACAAACCGGCCAGGATTTCATGCAGCCGCACGGTTGAGACG
TGCGCGGGCGGCTCGAACACGTACCCGGCCGCGATCATCTCCGCCTCGATCTCTTCGGTAATGAAAAACG
GTTCGTCCTGGCCGTCCTGGTGCGGTTTCATGCTTGTTCCTCTTGGCGTTCATTCTCGGCGGCCGCCAGG
GCGTCGGCCTCGGTCAATGCGTCCTCACGGAAGGCACCGCGCCGCCTGGCCTCGGTGGGCGTCACTTCCT
CGCTGCGCTCAAGTGCGCGGTACAGGGTCGAGCGATGCACGCCAAGCAGTGCAGCCGCCTCTTTCACGGT
GCGGCCTTCCTGGTCGATCAGCTCGCGGGCGTGCGCGATCTGTGCCGGGGTGAGGGTAGGGCGGGGGCCA
AACTTCACGCCTCGGGCCTTGGCGGCCTCGCGCCCGCTCCGGGTGCGGTCGATGATTAGGGAACGCTCGA
ACTCGGCAATGCCGGCGAACACGGTCAACACCATGCGGCCGGCCGGCGTGGTGGTGTCGGCCCACGGCTC
TGCCAGGCTACGCAGGCCCGCGCCGGCCTCCTGGATGCGCTCGGCAATGTCCAGTAGGTCGCGGGTGCTG
CGGGCCAGGCGGTCTAGCCTGGTCACTGTCACAACGTCGCCAGGGCGTAGGTGGTCAAGCATCCTGGCCA
GCTCCGGGCGGTCGCGCCTGGTGCCGGTGATCTTCTCGGAAAACAGCTTGGTGCAGCCGGCCGCGTGCAG
TTCGGCCCGTTGGTTGGTCAAGTCCTGGTCGTCGGTGCTGACGCGGGCATAGCCCAGCAGGCCAGCGGCG
GCGCTCTTGTTCATGGCGTAATGTCTCCGGTTCTAGTCGCAAGTATTCTACTTTATGCGACTAAAACACG
CGACAAGAAAACGCCAGGAAAAGGGCAGGGCGGCAGCCTGTCGCGTAACTTAGGACTTGTGCGACATGTC
GTTTTCAGAAGACGGCTGCACTGAACGTCAGAAGCCGACTGCACTATAGCAGCGGAGGGGTTGGATCAAA
GTACTTTGATCCCGAGGGGAACCCTGTGGTTGGCATGCACATACAAATGGACGAACGGATAAACCT
Features (pLannotate 1.2.2; 29 found; start..end, strand, type, name):
     54..78      -  misc_feature   RB T-DNA repeat: right border repeat from nopaline C58 T-DNA
    144..298     -  CDS            lacZα (fragment): LacZα fragment of β-galactosidase; lacZ fragment
    301..321     -  misc_feature   MCS (fragment): pUC18/19 multiple cloning site
    812..1153    +  promoter       CaMV 35S promoter: strong constitutive promoter from cauliflower mosaic virus
   1179..1303    +  protein_bind   attR1: mutant version of attR; recombination site for the Gateway® LR reaction LR Clonase™
   1340..1370    +  promoter       lac UV5 promoter: E. coli lac promoter with an "up" mutation
   1394..1423    +  promoter       cat promoter (fragment): promoter of the E. coli cat gene encoding chloramphenicol acetyltransferase
   1424..2083    +  CDS            CmR: chloramphenicol acetyltransferase; cat; confers resistance to chloramphenicol
   2262..2420    +  CDS            ccdA (fragment): CCDA_ECO57 - Also known as H, letA. Experimental evidence at protein level: Swiss-Prot protein existence level 1. Antitoxin component of a type II toxin-antitoxin (TA) system which inhibits the post-segregational killing (PSK) of plasmid-free cells, also referred to as a plasmid addiction system. Binds to and blocks the activity of CcdB; will also remove bound CcdB protein from the CcdB-GyrA complex by forming a CcdA-CcdB complex, a process termed rejuvenation. Functions as a transcriptional corepressor for the ccdAB operon, repression also requires CcdB (By similarity). From Escherichia coli
   2425..2730    +  CDS            ccdB: CcdB, a bacterial toxin that poisons DNA gyrase; ccdB; Plasmids containing the ccdB gene cannot be propagated in standard E. coli strains.
   2771..2895    -  protein_bind   attR2: mutant version of attR; recombination site for the Gateway® LR reaction LR Clonase™
   2966..3218    +  terminator     NOS terminator: nopaline synthase terminator and poly(A) signal
   3274..3296    -  protein_bind   lac operator (fragment): The lac repressor binds to the lac operator to inhibit transcription in E. coli. This inhibition can be relieved by adding lactose or isopropyl-β-D-thiogalactopyranoside (IPTG). lac repressor encoded by lacI
   3300..3330    -  promoter       lac promoter: promoter for the E. coli lac operon
   3345..3366    -  protein_bind   CAP binding site: CAP binding activates transcription in the presence of cAMP. E. coli catabolite activator protein
   3451..3625    -  polyA_signal   CaMV poly(A) signal: cauliflower mosaic virus polyadenylation signal
   3666..4691    -  CDS            HygR: hygromycin B phosphotransferase confers resistance to hygromycin
   4758..5433    -  promoter       CaMV 35S promoter (enhanced): cauliflower mosaic virus 35S promoter with a duplicated enhancer region
   5628..5652    -  misc_feature   LB T-DNA repeat: left border repeat from nopaline C58 T-DNA
   5911..5934    +  promoter       Pc promoter (fragment): intI1 (promoter lies within the coding sequence); class 1 integron promoter
   6110..6166    +  CDS            GmR (fragment): gentamycin acetyltransferase; aacC1; confers resistance to gentamycin
   6177..6964    +  CDS            SmR (fragment): aminoglycoside adenylyltransferase (Murphy, 1985); aadA; confers resistance to spectinomycin and streptomycin
   7210..7798    +  rep_origin     ori: high-copy-number ColE1/pMB1/pBR322/pUC origin of replication
   7984..8124    -  misc_feature   bom: basis of mobility region from pBR322
   8226..8265    -  CDS            rop (fragment): Rop protein, which maintains plasmids at low copy number; rop
   8468..8662    -  rep_origin     pVS1 oriV: origin of replication for the Pseudomonas plasmid pVS1 (Heeb et al., 2000)
   8728..9801    -  CDS            pVS1 RepA: replication protein from the Pseudomonas plasmid pVS1 (Heeb et al., 2000)
  10230..10859   -  CDS            pVS1 StaA: stability protein from the Pseudomonas plasmid pVS1 (Heeb et al., 2000)
  11419..11820   -  CDS            Y4CG_SINFN (fragment): Protein inferred from homology: Swiss-Prot protein existence level 3. From Sinorhizobium fredii (strain NBRC 101917 / NGR234).
