[The description below was written by a language model from this plasmid's Addgene catalogue record and pLannotate feature annotations shown in this document.]
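Description:
pMpGWB119 is an empty Gateway destination binary vector built on the pMpGWB100 backbone for Agrobacterium-mediated transformation of the liverwort Marchantia polymorpha and other plants. The backbone outside the T-DNA carries a ColE1/pMB1-type origin with a bom site for high-copy propagation in E. coli. It also has the pVS1 oriV, RepA and StaA functions, which support replication and stable maintenance in Agrobacterium. Bacterial selection relies on an aadA spectinomycin/streptomycin resistance gene. Because the unrecombined Gateway cassette also encodes chloramphenicol acetyltransferase and the gyrase toxin CcdB, the empty vector is kept under chloramphenicol plus spectinomycin in a ccdB-tolerant strain (DB3.1).

Between the nopaline-type right and left T-DNA border repeats lie two plant expression units. The first is a CaMV 35S promoter driving an attR1–CmR–ccdB–attR2 cassette, followed by the NOS terminator. According to the catalogue entry, the coding sequence for SRDX, a modified EAR-motif repression domain with strong repression activity, sits downstream of the cassette. The automated feature table does not annotate SRDX, but there is a short unannotated gap between attR2 and the NOS terminator where it would fit. An LR reaction with an entry clone replaces the CmR/ccdB segment with the gene of interest. If that gene lacks a stop codon and is in frame, it is expressed constitutively as a C-terminal SRDX fusion. Such fusions are typically used to turn a transcription factor into a dominant repressor, so that its function can be studied despite redundancy. The second unit, in the opposite orientation, is an enhanced 35S promoter driving hygromycin phosphotransferase with a CaMV poly(A) signal, which allows hygromycin selection of transformed plants. Remnants of lacZα and the lac promoter are cloning vestiges.
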