Addgene plasmid #68573: pMpGWB119
Purpose: (Empty Backbone) Gateway binary vector designed for transgenic research with Marchantia polymorpha as well as other plants
Depositing lab: Takayuki Kohchi. Depositing organization: Kyoto University, Graduate School of Biostudies. Publication: Development of Gateway Binary Vector Series with Four Different Selection Markers for the Liverwort Marchantia polymorpha. Ishizaki K, Nishihama R, Ueda M, Inoue K, Ishida S, Nishimura Y, Shikanai T, Kohchi T. PLoS One. 2015 Sep 25;10(9):e0138876. doi: 10.1371/journal.pone.0138876. eCollection 2015. PONE-D-15-25288 PubMed 26406247.
Backbone
  Vector backbone: pMpGWB100
  Backbone manufacturer: Kohchi Lab., Kyoto University
  Backbone size (bp): 9502
  Modifications to backbone: CaMV 35S promoter and coding sequence for the modified EAR motif plant-specific repression domain showing strong repression activity (SRDX) are cloned upstream and downstream of the Gateway cassette, respectively.
  Vector type: Plant Expression
  Promoter: Cauliflower mosaic virus 35S promoter
  Selectable markers: Hygromycin
  Tag / fusion protein: Modified EAR motif plant-specific repression domain showing strong repression activity (SRDX) (C terminal on insert)
Growth in bacteria
  Bacterial resistance: Chloramphenicol and Spectinomycin, 25 & 50 μg/mL
  Growth temperature: 37°C
  Growth strain: DB3.1
  Copy number: High Copy
Gene/Insert
  Cloning method: Gateway Cloning
Resource information
  A portion of this plasmid was derived from a plasmid made by: The Gateway cassette was provided by Tsuyoshi Nakagawa at Shimane University, Japan.
Terms and licenses: Academic/Nonprofit Terms; Industry Terms: Not Available to Industry
How to cite: pMpGWB119 was a gift from Takayuki Kohchi (Addgene plasmid # 68573 ; http://n2t.net/addgene:68573 ; RRID:Addgene_68573)
