>Addgene plasmid #68573 | pMpGWB119 | addgene partial sequence | sequence record 127881 | ccdB-Fwd 5'-GCATGATGACCACCGATATG-3'
TATAAATGTCAGGCTCCCTTATACACAGCCAGTCTGCAGGTCGACCATAGTGACTGGATATGTTGTGTTT
TACAGTATTATGTAGTCTGTTTTTTATGCAAAATCTAATTTAATATATTGATATTTATATCATTTTACGT
TTCTCGTTCAGCTTTCTTGTACAAAGTGGTTGATAACAGCTTGGATTTGGATTTGGAGTTGCGCTTGGGA
TTCGCCTAGGCTTAGAGCTCGAATTTCCCCGATCGTTCAAACATTTGGCAATAAAG
