>Addgene plasmid #68573 | pMpGWB119 | addgene partial sequence | sequence record 131774 | GW-5 5'-AATCTCGCCGGATCCTAACT-3'
AGTGTAAAGCCTGGGGTGCCTAATGCGGCCCCTCGAGGGGCCGCCATAGTGACTGGATATGTTGTGTTTT
ACAGTATTATGTAGTCTGTTTTTTATGCAAAATCTAATTTAATATATTGATATTTATATCATTTTACGTT
TCTCGTTCAGCTTTTTTGTACAAACTTGTTGATAACTCTAGAGTCCCCCGTGTTCTCTCCAAATGAAATG
AACTTCCTTATATAGAGGAAGGGTCTTGCGAAGGATAGTGGGATTGTGCGTCATCCCTTACGTCAGTGGA
GATATCACATCAATCCACTTGCTTTGAAGACGTGGTTGGAACGTCTTCTTTTTCCACGATGCTCCTCGTG
GGTGGGGGTCCATCTTTGGGACCACTGTCGGCAGAGGCATCTTCAACGATGGCCTTTCCTTTATCGCAAT
GATGGCATTTGTAGGAGCCACCTTCCTTTTCCACTATCTTCACAATAAAGTGACAGATAGCTGGGCAATG
GAATCCGAGGAGGTTTCCGGATATTACCCTTTGTTGAAAAGTCTCAATTGCCCTTTGGTCTTCTGAGACT
GTATCTTTGATATTTTTGGAGTAGACAAGTGTGTCGTGCTCCACCATGTTGACGAAGATTTTCTTCTTGT
CATTGAGTCGTAAGAGACTCTGTATGAACTGTTCGCCAGTCTTTACGGCGAGTTCTGTTAGGTCCTCTAT
TTGAATCTTTGACTCCATGGCCTTTGATTCAGTGGGAACTACCTTTT
